>Addgene plasmid #75577 | NUAK1 gRNA (BRDN0001162598) | addgene full sequence | sequence record 184150 | Addgene Assembled Sequence
CCCGGGTGCAAAGATGGATAAAGTTTTAAACAGAGAGGAATCTTTGCAGCTAATGGACCTTCTAGGTCTT
GAAAGGAGTGGGAATTGGCTCCGGTGCCCGTCAGTGGGCAGAGCGCACATCGCCCACAGTCCCCGAGAAG
TTGGGGGGAGGGGTCGGCAATTGATCCGGTGCCTAGAGAAGGTGGCGCGGGGTAAACTGGGAAAGTGATG
TCGTGTACTGGCTCCGCCTTTTTCCCGAGGGTGGGGGAGAACCGTATATAAGTGCAGTAGTCGCCGTGAA
CGTTCTTTTTCGCAACGGGTTTGCCGCCAGAACACAGGTAAGTGCCGTGTGTGGTTCCCGCGGGCCTGGC
CTCTTTACGGGTTATGGCCCTTGCGTGCCTTGAATTACTTCCACCTGGCTGCAGTACGTGATTCTTGATC
CCGAGCTTCGGGTTGGAAGTGGGTGGGAGAGTTCGAGGCCTTGCGCTTAAGGAGCCCCTTCGCCTCGTGC
TTGAGTTGAGGCCTGGCCTGGGCGCTGGGGCCGCCGCGTGCGAATCTGGTGGCACCTTCGCGCCTGTCTC
GCTGCTTTCGATAAGTCTCTAGCCATTTAAAATTTTTGATGACCTGCTGCGACGCTTTTTTTCTGGCAAG
ATAGTCTTGTAAATGCGGGCCAAGATCTGCACACTGGTATTTCGGTTTTTGGGGCCGCGGGCGGCGACGG
GGCCCGTGCGTCCCAGCGCACATGTTCGGCGAGGCGGGGCCTGCGAGCGCGGCCACCGAGAATCGGACGG
GGGTAGTCTCAAGCTGGCCGGCCTGCTCTGGTGCCTGGCCTCGCGCCGCCGTGTATCGCCCCGCCCTGGG
CGGCAAGGCTGGCCCGGTCGGCACCAGTTGCGTGAGCGGAAAGATGGCCGCTTCCCGGCCCTGCTGCAGG
GAGCTCAAAATGGAGGACGCGGCGCTCGGGAGAGCGGGCGGGTGAGTCACCCACACAAAGGAAAAGGGCC
TTTCCGTCCTCAGCCGTCGCTTCATGTGACTCCACGGAGTACCGGGCGCCGTCCAGGCACCTCGATTAGT
TCTCGAGCTTTTGGAGTACGTCGTCTTTAGGTTGGGGGGAGGGGTTTTATGCGATGGAGTTTCCCCACAC
TGAGTGGGTGGAGACTGAAGTTAGGCCAGCTTGGCACTTGATGTAATTCTCCTTGGAATTTGCCCTTTTT
GAGTTTGGATCTTGGTTCATTCTCAAGCCTCAGACAGTGGTTCAAAGTTTTTTTCTTCCATTTCAGGTGT
CGTGACGTACGGCCACCATGACCGAGTACAAGCCCACGGTGCGCCTCGCCACCCGCGACGACGTCCCCAG
GGCCGTACGCACCCTCGCCGCCGCGTTCGCCGACTACCCCGCCACGCGCCACACCGTCGATCCGGACCGC
CACATCGAGCGGGTCACCGAGCTGCAAGAACTCTTCCTCACGCGCGTCGGGCTCGACATCGGCAAGGTGT
GGGTCGCGGACGACGGCGCCGCCGTGGCGGTCTGGACCACGCCGGAGAGCGTCGAAGCGGGGGCGGTGTT
CGCCGAGATCGGCCCGCGCATGGCCGAGTTGAGCGGTTCCCGGCTGGCCGCGCAGCAACAGATGGAAGGC
CTCCTGGCGCCGCACCGGCCCAAGGAGCCCGCGTGGTTCCTGGCCACCGTCGGAGTCTCGCCCGACCACC
AGGGCAAGGGTCTGGGCAGCGCCGTCGTGCTCCCCGGAGTGGAGGCGGCCGAGCGCGCCGGGGTGCCCGC
CTTCCTGGAGACCTCCGCGCCCCGCAACCTCCCCTTCTACGAGCGGCTCGGCTTCACCGTCACCGCCGAC
GTCGAGGTGCCCGAAGGACCGCGCACCTGGTGCATGACCCGCAAGCCCGGTGCCTGAACGCGTTAAGTCG
ACAATCAACCTCTGGATTACAAAATTTGTGAAAGATTGACTGGTATTCTTAACTATGTTGCTCCTTTTAC
GCTATGTGGATACGCTGCTTTAATGCCTTTGTATCATGCTATTGCTTCCCGTATGGCTTTCATTTTCTCC
TCCTTGTATAAATCCTGGTTGCTGTCTCTTTATGAGGAGTTGTGGCCCGTTGTCAGGCAACGTGGCGTGG
TGTGCACTGTGTTTGCTGACGCAACCCCCACTGGTTGGGGCATTGCCACCACCTGTCAGCTCCTTTCCGG
GACTTTCGCTTTCCCCCTCCCTATTGCCACGGCGGAACTCATCGCCGCCTGCCTTGCCCGCTGCTGGACA
GGGGCTCGGCTGTTGGGCACTGACAATTCCGTGGTGTTGTCGGGGAAATCATCGTCCTTTCCTTGGCTGC
TCGCCTGTGTTGCCACCTGGATTCTGCGCGGGACGTCCTTCTGCTACGTCCCTTCGGCCCTCAATCCAGC
GGACCTTCCTTCCCGCGGCCTGCTGCCGGCTCTGCGGCCTCTTCCGCGTCTTCGCCTTCGCCCTCAGACG
AGTCGGATCTCCCTTTGGGCCGCCTCCCCGCGTCGACTTTAAGACCAATGACTTACAAGGCAGCTGTAGA
TCTTAGCCACTTTTTAAAAGAAAAGGGGGGACTGGAAGGGCTAATTCACTCCCAACGAAGACAAGATCTG
CTTTTTGCTTGTACTGGGTCTCTCTGGTTAGACCAGATCTGAGCCTGGGAGCTCTCTGGCTAACTAGGGA
ACCCACTGCTTAAGCCTCAATAAAGCTTGCCTTGAGTGCTTCAAGTAGTGTGTGCCCGTCTGTTGTGTGA
CTCTGGTAACTAGAGATCCCTCAGACCCTTTTAGTCAGTGTGGAAAATCTCTAGCAGTACGTATAGTAGT
TCATGTCATCTTATTATTCAGTATTTATAACTTGCAAAGAAATGAATATCAGAGAGTGAGAGGAACTTGT
TTATTGCAGCTTATAATGGTTACAAATAAAGCAATAGCATCACAAATTTCACAAATAAAGCATTTTTTTC
ACTGCATTCTAGTTGTGGTTTGTCCAAACTCATCAATGTATCTTATCATGTCTGGCTCTAGCTATCCCGC
CCCTAACTCCGCCCATCCCGCCCCTAACTCCGCCCAGTTCCGCCCATTCTCCGCCCCATGGCTGACTAAT
TTTTTTTATTTATGCAGAGGCCGAGGCCGCCTCGGCCTCTGAGCTATTCCAGAAGTAGTGAGGAGGCTTT
TTTGGAGGCCTAGGGACGTACCCAATTCGCCCTATAGTGAGTCGTATTACGCGCGCTCACTGGCCGTCGT
TTTACAACGTCGTGACTGGGAAAACCCTGGCGTTACCCAACTTAATCGCCTTGCAGCACATCCCCCTTTC
GCCAGCTGGCGTAATAGCGAAGAGGCCCGCACCGATCGCCCTTCCCAACAGTTGCGCAGCCTGAATGGCG
AATGGG
[124 nt withheld, positions 3367-3490]
C
[91 nt withheld, positions 3492-3582]
A
[49 nt withheld, positions 3584-3632]
CCTTTGACGTTGGAGTCCACGTTCTTT
[37 nt withheld, positions 3660-3696]
ACCCTATCTCGGTCTATTCTTTTGATTTATAAGGGATTTTGCCGATTTCGGCCTATTGGTTAAAAAATGA
GCTGATTTAACAAAAATTTAACGCGAATTTTAACAAAATATTAACGCTTACAATTTAGGTGGCACTTTTC
GGGGAAATGTGCGCGGAACCCCTATTTGTTTATTTTTCTAAATACATTCAAATATGTATCCGCTCATGAG
ACAATAACCCTGATAAATGCTTCAATAATATTGAAAAAGGAAGAGTATGAGTATTCAACATTTCCGTGTC
GCCCTTATTCCCTTTTTTGCGGCATTTTGCCTTCCTGTTTTTGCTCACCCAGAAACGCTGGTGAAAGTAA
AAGATGCTGAAGATCAGTTGGGTGCACGAGTGGGTTACATCGAACTGGATCTCAACAGCGGTAAGATCCT
TGAGAGTTTTCGCCCCGAAGAACGTTTTCCAATGATGAGCACTTTTAAAGTTCTGCTATGTGGCGCGGTA
TTATCCCGTATTGACGCCGGGCAAGAGCAACTCGGTCGCCGCATACACTATTCTCAGAATGACTTGGTTG
AGTACTCACCAGTCACAGAAAAGCATCTTACGGATGGCATGACAGTAAGAGAATTATGCAGTGCTGCCAT
AACCATGAGTGATAACACTGCGGCCAACTTACTTCTGACAACGATCGGAGGACCGAAGGAGCTAACCGCT
TTTTTGCACAACATGGGGGATCATGTAACTCGCCTTGATCGTTGGGAACCGGAGCTGAATGAAGCCATAC
CAAACGACGAGCGTGACACCACGATGCCTGTAGCAATGGCAACAACGTTGCGCAAACTATTAACTGGCGA
ACTACTTACTCTAGCTTCCCGGCAACAATTAATAGACTGGATGGAGGCGGATAAAGTTGCAGGACCACTT
CTGCGCTCGGCCCTTCCGGCTGGCTGGTTTATTGCTGATAAATCTGGAGCCGGTGAGCGTGGGTCTCGCG
GTATCATTGCAGCACTGGGGCCAGATGGTAAGCCCTCCCGTATCGTAGTTATCTACACGACGGGGAGTCA
GGCAACTATGGATGAACGAAATAGACAGATCGCTGAGATAGGTGCCTCACTGATTAAGCATTGGTAACTG
TCAGACCAAGTTTACTCATATATACTTTAGATTGATTTAAAACTTCATTTTTAATTTAAAAGGATCTAGG
TGAAGATCCTTTTTGATAATCTCATGACCAAAATCCCTTAACGTGAGTTTTCGTTCCACTGAGCGTCAGA
CCCCGTAGAAAAGATCAAAGGATCTTCTTGAGATCCTTTTTTTCTGCGCGTAATCTGCTGCTTGCAAACA
AAAAAACCACCGCTACCAGCGGTGGTTTGTTTGCCGGATCAAGAGCTACCAACTCTTTTTCCGAAGGTAA
CTGGCTTCAGCAGAGCGCAGATACCAAATACTGTTCTTCTAGTGTAGCCGTAGTTAGGCCACCACTTCAA
GAACTCTGTAGCACCGCCTACATACCTCGCTCTGCTAATCCTGTTACCAGTGGCTGCTGCCAGTGGCGAT
AAGTCGTGTCTTACCGGGTTGGACTCAAGACGATAGTTACCGGATAAGGCGCAGCGGTCGGGCTGAACGG
GGGGTTCGTGCACACAGCCCAGCTTGGAGCGAACGACCTACACCGAACTGAGATACCTACAGCGTGAGCT
ATGAGAAAGCGCCACGCTTCCCGAAGGGAGAAAGGCGGACAGGTATCCGGTAAGCGGCAGGGTCGGAACA
GGAGAGCGCACGAGGGAGCTTCCAGGGGGAAACGCCTGGTATCTTTATAGTCCTGTCGGGTTTCGCCACC
TCTGACTTGAGCGTCGATTTTTGTGATGCTCGTCAGGGGGGCGGAGCCTATGGAAAAACGCCAGCAACGC
GGCCTTTTTACGGTTCCTGGCCTTTTGCTGGCCTTTTGCTCACATGTTCTTTCCTGCGTTATCCCCTGAT
TCTGTGGATAACCGTATTACCGCCTTTGAGTGAGCTGATACCGCTCGCCGCAGCCGAACGACCGAGCGCA
GCGAGTCAGTGAGCGAGGAAGCGGAAGAGCGCCCAATACGCAAACCGCCTCTCCCCGCGCGTTGGCCGAT
TCATTAATGCAGCTGGCACGACAGGTTTCCCGACTGGAAAGCGGGCAGTGAGCGCAACGCAATTAATGTG
AGTTAGCTCACTCATTAGGCACCCCAGGCTTTACACTTTATGCTTCCGGCTCGTATGTTGTGTGGAATTG
TGAGCGGATAACAATTTCACACAGGAAACAGCTATGACCATGATTACGCCAAGCGCGCAATTAACCCTCA
CTAAAGGGAACAAAAGCTGGAGCTGCAAGCTTAATGTAGTCTTATGCAATACTCTTGTAGTCTTGCAACA
TGGTAACGATGAGTTAGCAACATGCCTTACAAGGAGAGAAAAAGCACCGTGCATGCCGATTGGTGGAAGT
AAGGTGGTACGATCGTGCCTTATTAGGAAGGCAACAGACGGGTCTGACATGGATTGGACGAACCACTGAA
TTGCCGCATTGCAGAGATATTGTATTTAAGTGCCTAGCTCGATACATAAACGGGTCTCTCTGGTTAGACC
AGATCTGAGCCTGGGAGCTCTCTGGCTAACTAGGGAACCCACTGCTTAAGCCTCAATAAAGCTTGCCTTG
AGTGCTTCAAGTAGTGTGTGCCCGTCTGTTGTGTGACTCTGGTAACTAGAGATCCCTCAGACCCTTTTAG
TCAGTGTGGAAAATCTCTAGCAGTGGCGCCCGAACAGGGACTTGAAAGCGAAAGGGAAACCAGAGGAGCT
CTCTCGACGCAGGACTCGGCTTGCTGAAGCGCGCACGGCAAGAGGCGAGGGGCGGCGACTGGTGAGTACG
CCAAAAATTTTGACTAGCGGAGGCTAGAAGGAGAGAGATGGGTGCGAGAGCGTCAGTATTAAGCGGGGGA
GAATTAGATCGCGATGGGAAAAAATTCGGTTAAGGCCAGGGGGAAAGAAAAAATATAAATTAAAACATAT
AGTATGGGCAAGCAGGGAGCTAGAACGATTCGCAGTTAATCCTGGCCTGTTAGAAACATCAGAAGGCTGT
AGACAAATACTGGGACAGCTACAACCATCCCTTCAGACAGGATCAGAAGAACTTAGATCATTATATAATA
CAGTAGCAACCCTCTATTGTGTGCATCAAAGGATAGAGATAAAAGACACCAAGGAAGCTTTAGACAAGAT
AGAGGAAGAGCAAAACAAAAGTAAGACCACCGCACAGCAAGCGGCCGCTGATCTTCAGACCTGGAGGAGG
AGATATGAGGGACAATTGGAGAAGTGAATTATATAAATATAAAGTAGTAAAAATTGAACCATTAGGAGTA
GCACCCACCAAGGCAAAGAGAAGAGTGGTGCAGAGAGAAAAAAGAGCAGTGGGAATAGGAGCTTTGTTCC
TTGGGTTCTTGGGAGCAGCAGGAAGCACTATGGGCGCAGCGTCAATGACGCTGACGGTACAGGCCAGACA
ATTATTGTCTGGTATAGTGCAGCAGCAGAACAATTTGCTGAGGGCTATTGAGGCGCAACAGCATCTGTTG
CAACTCACAGTCTGGGGCATCAAGCAGCTCCAGGCAAGAATCCTGGCTGTGGAAAGATACCTAAAGGATC
AACAGCTCCTGGGGATTTGGGGTTGCTCTGGAAAACTCATTTGCACCACTGCTGTGCCTTGGAATGCTAG
TTGGAGTAATAAATCTCTGGAACAGATTTGGAATCACACGACCTGGATGGAGTGGGACAGAGAAATTAAC
AATTACACAAGCTTAATACACTCCTTAATTGAAGAATCGCAAAACCAGCAAGAAAAGAATGAACAAGAAT
TATTGGAATTAGATAAATGGGCAAGTTTGTGGAATTGGTTTAACATAACAAATTGGCTGTGGTATATAAA
ATTATTCATAATGATAGTAGGAGGCTTGGTAGGTTTAAGAATAGTTTTTGCTGTACTTTCTATAGTGAAT
AGAGTTAGGCAGGGATATTCACCATTATCGTTTCAGACCCACCTCCCAACCCCGAGGGGACCCAGAGAGG
GCCTATTTCCCATGATTCCTTCATATTTGCATATACGATACAAGGCTGTTAGAGAGATAATTAGAATTAA
TTTGACTGTAAACACAAAGATATTAGTACAAAATACGTGACGTAGAAAGTAATAATTTCTTGGGTAGTTT
GCAGTTTTAAAATTATGTTTTAAAATGGACTATCATATGCTTACCGTAACTTGAAAGTATTTCGATTTCT
TGGCTTTATATATCTTGTGGAAAGGACGAAACACCGAAGTCAAGCGGGCCACCGAGGTTTTAGAGCTAGA
AATAGCAAGTTAAAATAAGGCTAGTCCGTTATCAACTTGAAAAAGTGGCACCGAGTCGGTGCTTTTTTAA
GCTTGGCGTAACTAGATCTTGAGACAAATGGCAGTATTCATCCACAATTTTAAAAGAAAAGGGGGGATTG
GGGGGTACAGTGCAGGGGAAAGAATAGTAGACATAATAGCAACAGACATACAAACTAAAGAATTACAAAA
ACAAATTACAAAAATTCAAAATTTTCGGGTTTATTACAGGGACAGCAGAGATCCACTTTGGCGCCGGCTC
GAGGGGG
Features (pLannotate 1.2.2; 29 found; start..end, strand, type, name):
     14..80      +  CDS            small t antigen (fragment): SV40 (simian virus 40) small t antigen
    106..317     +  promoter       EF-1α core promoter: core promoter for human elongation factor EF-1α
    318..1256    +  intron         EF-1α intron A: intron upstream of the start codon of human EF-1α
   1278..1877    +  CDS            PuroR (fragment): puromycin N-acetyltransferase; pac from Streptomyces; confers resistance to puromycin
   1893..2481    +  misc_feature   WPRE: woodchuck hepatitis virus posttranscriptional regulatory element
   2532..2551    +  misc_feature   cPPT/CTS (fragment): central polypurine tract and central termination sequence of HIV-1
   2553..2786    +  LTR            3' LTR (ΔU3): self-inactivating 3' long terminal repeat (LTR) from HIV-1
   2864..2985    +  polyA_signal   SV40 poly(A) signal: SV40 polyadenylation signal
   3025..3160    +  rep_origin     SV40 ori: SV40 origin of replication
   3181..3199    -  promoter       T7 promoter: promoter for bacteriophage T7 RNA polymerase
   3207..3362    +  CDS            lacZα (fragment): LacZα fragment of β-galactosidase; lacZ fragment
   3367..3795    +  rep_origin     f1 ori (sequence partly withheld): f1 bacteriophage origin of replication; arrow indicates direction of (+) strand synthesis
   3848..3952    +  promoter       AmpR promoter: bla
   3953..4813    +  CDS            AmpR: β-lactamase; bla; confers resistance to ampicillin, carbenicillin, and related antibiotics
   4984..5572    +  rep_origin     ori: high-copy-number ColE1/pMB1/pBR322/pUC origin of replication
   5755..5847    +  CDS            lacI (fragment): lac repressor; lacI; The lac repressor binds to the lac operator to inhibit transcription in E. coli. This inhibition can be relieved by adding lactose or isopropyl-β-D-thiogalactopyranoside (IPTG).
   5860..5881    +  protein_bind   CAP binding site: CAP binding activates transcription in the presence of cAMP. E. coli catabolite activator protein
   5896..5926    +  promoter       lac promoter: promoter for the E. coli lac operon
   5934..5950    +  protein_bind   lac operator: The lac repressor binds to the lac operator to inhibit transcription in E. coli. This inhibition can be relieved by adding lactose or isopropyl-β-D-thiogalactopyranoside (IPTG). lac repressor encoded by lacI
   5995..6013    +  promoter       T3 promoter: promoter for bacteriophage T3 RNA polymerase
   6041..6267    +  promoter       RSV promoter: Rous sarcoma virus enhancer/promoter
   6268..6448    +  LTR            5' LTR (truncated): truncated 5' long terminal repeat (LTR) from HIV-1
   6495..6620    +  misc_feature   HIV-1 Ψ: packaging signal of human immunodeficiency virus type 1
   6604..6967    +  CDS            HIV-1 gag (fragment): gag protein from human immunodeficiency virus 1; gag
   7113..7346    +  misc_feature   RRE: The Rev response element (RRE) of HIV-1 allows for Rev-dependent mRNA export from the nucleus to the cytoplasm.
   7723..7749    +  CDS            Rev (fragment): human immunodeficiency virus 1 (HIV-1) Rev protein; rev; enhances nuclear export of unspliced and incompletely spliced viral mRNAs
   7753..7993    +  promoter       U6 promoter: RNA polymerase III promoter for human U6 snRNA
   8023..8098    +  misc_RNA       gRNA scaffold: guide RNA scaffold for the Streptococcus pyogenes CRISPR/Cas9 system
   8154..8271    +  misc_feature   cPPT/CTS: central polypurine tract and central termination sequence of HIV-1
