[The description below was written by a language model from this plasmid's Addgene catalogue record and pLannotate feature annotations shown in this document.]
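Description:
NUAK1 gRNA (BRDN0001162598) is a third-generation lentiviral CRISPR guide plasmid built on the lentiGuide-Puro backbone, carrying a single guide RNA directed against human NUAK1 (also known as ARK5), designed against the NM_014840.2 reference transcript. It is propagated in E. coli as a high-copy plasmid through a ColE1/pUC-type origin with ampicillin selection (β-lactamase). The backbone also retains an f1 origin, an SV40 origin, and lac, T7 and T3 promoter remnants that play no part in its function.

The viral genome is transcribed from an RSV promoter fused to a truncated HIV-1 5' LTR, which makes packaging Tat-independent. It includes the Ψ packaging signal with a partial gag sequence, the Rev response element for nuclear export of the full-length RNA, and a cPPT/CTS element. It ends in a ΔU3 self-inactivating 3' LTR followed by an SV40 polyadenylation signal. Between the LTRs there are two expression units. A human U6 RNA polymerase III promoter drives the NUAK1-targeting spacer joined to the Streptococcus pyogenes Cas9 guide scaffold. An EF-1α core promoter with its intron A drives puromycin N-acetyltransferase for selection of transduced mammalian cells, with a WPRE downstream to enhance transcript expression.

The plasmid does not encode Cas9, so it is meant to be used with a separate Cas9 lentivector such as lentiCas9-Blast or in cells that already express Cas9. Its typical use is knocking out NUAK1 by Cas9-mediated cleavage. It is an individual clone from a human kinome-focused gRNA collection designed with optimized rules for on-target activity and reduced off-target effects.
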