Addgene plasmid #75577: NUAK1 gRNA (BRDN0001162598)
Purpose: 3rd generation lentiviral gRNA plasmid targeting human NUAK1
Depositing lab: John Doench & David Root. Depositing organization: Broad Institute. Publication: Optimized sgRNA design to maximize activity and minimize off-target effects of CRISPR-Cas9. Doench JG, Fusi N, Sullender M, Hegde M, Vaimberg EW, Donovan KF, Smith I, Tothova Z, Wilen C, Orchard R, Virgin HW, Listgarten J, Root DE. Nat Biotechnol. 2016 Jan 18. doi: 10.1038/nbt.3437. PubMed 26780180.
Backbone
  Vector backbone: lentiGuide-Puro
  Backbone manufacturer: Zhang Lab (Addgene plasmid # 52963)
  Vector type: Mammalian Expression, Lentiviral, CRISPR
  Selectable markers: Puromycin
Growth in bacteria
  Bacterial resistance: Ampicillin, 100 μg/mL
  Growth temperature: 37°C
  Growth strain: DH5alpha
  Copy number: High Copy
Gene/Insert
  Gene/Insert name: NUAK1 (alt names: NUAK1; NM_014840.2)
  gRNA/shRNA sequence: AAGTCAAGCGGGCCACCGAG
  Species: H. sapiens (human)
  Entrez Gene: NUAK1 (a.k.a. ARK5)
  Promoter: hU6
  Cloning method: Unknown
  Sequencing primers: 5′ U6-F; 3′ pS2-R
Terms and licenses: Academic/Nonprofit Terms; Industry Terms: Not Available to Industry
Depositor comments: The gRNA was designed to target the following Genbank reference sequence(s): NM_014840.2. Note that this plasmid does NOT contain Cas9. It should be used in conjunction with lentiCas9-Blast (Addgene #52962) or otherwise with cell lines already expressing Cas9. Browse the full kinome gRNA library at http://www.addgene.org/pooled-library/broadgpp-human-kinome/ or visit http://www.broadinstitute.org/rnai/public/ for detailed protocols and information.
How to cite: NUAK1 gRNA (BRDN0001162598) was a gift from John Doench & David Root (Addgene plasmid # 75577 ; http://n2t.net/addgene:75577 ; RRID:Addgene_75577)
