>Addgene plasmid #75577 | NUAK1 gRNA (BRDN0001162598) | depositor partial sequence | sequence record 143037 | Target Sequence
AAGTCAAGCGGGCCACCGAG
