>Addgene plasmid #75577 | NUAK1 gRNA (BRDN0001162598) | addgene partial sequence | sequence record 184149 | hU6-F
AGAAAGTAATAATTTCTTGGGTAGTTTGCAGTTTTAAAATTATGTTTTAAAATGGACTATCATATGCTTA
CCGTAACTTGAAAGTATTTCGATTTCTTGGCTTTATATATCTTGTGGAAAGGACGAAACACCGAAGTCAA
GCGGGCCACCGAGGTTTTAGAGCTAGAAATAGCAAGTTAAAATAAGGCTAGTCCGTTATCAACTTGAAAA
AGTGGCACCGAGTCGGTGCTTTTTTAAGCTTGGCGTAACTAGATCTTGAGACAAATGGCAGTATTCATCC
ACAATTTTAAAAGAAAAGGGGGGATTGGGGGGTACAGTGCAGGGGAAAGAATAGTAGACATAATAGCAAC
AGACATACAAACTAAAGAATTACAAAAACAAATTACAAAAATTCAAAATTTTCGGGTTTATTACAGGGAC
AGCAGAGATCCACTTTGGCGCCGGCTCGAGGGGGCCCGGGTGCAAAGATGGATAAAGTTTTAAACAGAGA
GGAATCTTTGCAGCTAATGGACCTTCTAGGTCTTGAAAGGAGTGGGAATTGGCTCCGGTGCCCGTCAGTG
GGCAGAGCGC
